Addgene plasmid #34264: KHBD00109
Depositing lab: Bart Deplancke. Depositing organization: Swiss Federal Institute of Technology (EPFL). Publication: Automated protein-DNA interaction screening of Drosophila regulatory elements. Korneel Hens, Jean-Daniel Feuz, Alina Isakova, Antonina Lagovitina, Andreas Massouras, Julien Bryois, Patrick Callaerts, Susan E. Celniker, Bart Deplancke. Nat Methods. 2011 Oct 30;8(12):1065-70. 10.1038/nmeth.1763 PubMed 22037703.
Backbone
  Vector backbone: pDONR221
  Backbone manufacturer: Invitrogen
  Backbone size w/o insert (bp): 2536
  Vector type: Gateway Donor Vector
Growth in bacteria
  Bacterial resistance: Kanamycin, 50 μg/mL
  Growth temperature: 37°C
  Growth strain: DH5alpha
  Copy number: High Copy
Gene/Insert
  Gene/Insert name: CG5441 (alt names: FBgn0008649; dei; delilah)
  Species: D. melanogaster (fly)
  Insert size (bp): 1152
  Entrez Gene: dei (a.k.a. Dmel_CG5441, CG5441, Dei, Delilah, Dmel\CG5441, bHLHc10, del)
  Cloning method: Gateway Cloning
  Sequencing primers: 5′ M13F; 3′ M13R
Terms and licenses: Academic/Nonprofit Terms; Industry Terms: Not Available to Industry
Depositor comments: Please note that the ORFs in this collection were cloned open-ended (without a stop codon).
How to cite: KHBD00109 was a gift from Bart Deplancke (Addgene plasmid # 34264 ; http://n2t.net/addgene:34264 ; RRID:Addgene_34264)
