[The description below was written by a language model from this plasmid's Addgene catalogue record.]
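Description:
KHBD00109 is a Gateway entry-type clone built in the pDONR221 donor vector backbone (Invitrogen), carrying the open reading frame of the Drosophila melanogaster gene CG5441, also known as delilah (dei), which one of its listed aliases (bHLHc10) marks as a basic helix-loop-helix family member. The insert is recorded as 1152 bp in a backbone of about 2.5 kb after recombination. The plasmid is maintained in E. coli as a high-copy construct and is selected with kanamycin. No feature table is provided, so the exact positions of the recombination sites, origin and resistance cassette cannot be given. In general, cloning into pDONR221 by a BP reaction replaces the vector's counter-selectable cassette with the insert and leaves it flanked by attL sites, with M13 forward and reverse primer sites on either side for sequence verification, consistent with the sequencing primers listed.

The vector carries no promoter intended to express the insert. It serves as a shuttle source from which the ORF can be moved by LR recombination into any compatible Gateway destination vector. The depositor notes that ORFs in this collection were cloned open-ended, without a stop codon, which permits in-frame C-terminal fusions to tags or domains supplied by the destination vector, and means that a stop codon must come from that vector. The clone belongs to a collection associated with work on automated protein–DNA interaction screening of Drosophila regulatory elements, so its likely use is as a transferable transcription factor ORF for such interaction assays or other expression formats. The specific destination vectors are not stated in the record.
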