>Addgene plasmid #34264 | KHBD00109 | depositor partial sequence | sequence record 40831 | KHBD00109 sequence 1152 bps
ATGAAGTCCAATACGTACGAACTGCACAACTACGCCGATCTGAATGACATGGCCAGAGCGACGGACTCCA
AGGATTCGCGCAAAAGGAAGACGGCCAGTGCTCGGGGCGAGAAGTATTCCCTGCGACAGAAGCGACAAAA
GAGGGGCTCCAACGAGGATGGGGAGTCAGCCAACCTGGCTGACTTTCAACTAGAATTAGATCCCATAGCG
GAGCCGGCTAGTAAATCGAGGAAAAATGCACCCACCAAGTCCAAGACGAAAGCACCGCCACTGAGTAAAT
ACCGTCGGAAAACAGCGAATGCCAGGGAGCGAACCAGAATGCGTGAGATCAACACGGCCTTTGAGACACT
GAGGCATTGTGTTCCCGAAGCGATCAAGGGCGAGGATGCGGCCAATACCAACGAGAAGCTGACCAAAATC
ACCACCCTGAGACTGGCCATGAAGTACATCACCATGCTGACCGACTCGATTCGAGATCCCAGCTATGAAA
GCGAATTTATAGGGGAGTGTCTGGAGGAGAGTGCCAATCGGGAGGCGAGAGTGGACTTGGAAGCGAACGA
GGAAGCCGAGGTGGAGCTACCCGTTCCAGTTGCCAAGAAGCCAGCCAAGACAAAGGGCAGTGGTAAGAAG
AGTTCCGCCGCGAGCAAAAGACAGAGCCAAAAGCAGGCCAAGATAGTGCCCCAGATACCACCGATAAGTT
CCGGTGAGTCGTGCTACGCCACCTCTTCGATTGGATCGCCTGCCTCCTCCGCCTACGCATCGCTCTCCTC
GTCATCGAACAGCCACAGCAGCAGTAGCAGTCCGGGACTGGAGCTGGACAGTCTGGTGGGATTGAACGGA
ATCAGCGCCCTGGACTCTCTGCTTCTGGATACCTCCGATGGGGATTCCCTCTCCTGTCTAAGTCCCGGCT
ATGGAAGTCTACTCACTGGCAGCGGGGAATCCCTGTTGCCCGGTTGCCGAGGTGATCTGCCCATGTCGGG
TCTGGAGAAGTCGGATGTGGAGCTCAGTCTGCGATTACTGGACCAGAGTTCCAAGGATTCCTTCGACTTT
GCCAGCGATCAGCAGCCGTCGGCCTGTATTAGTTCGTTCTCCGCTCTGGATGGGTATCCATTCGACCTGC
TGCACAGCGATTTTCCGGATATGTTTCTCACG
