>Addgene plasmid #34264 | KHBD00109 | addgene partial sequence | sequence record 41924 | M13-Rev 5'-CAGGAAACAGCTATGACC-3'
GATTTTATTTTGACTGATAGTGACCTGTTCGTTGCAACAAATTGATAAGCAATGCTTTCTTATAATGCCA
ACTTTGTACAAGAAAGTTGGCAACGTGAGAAACATATCCGGAAAATCGCTGTGCAGCAGGTCGAATGGAT
ACCCATCCAGAGCGGAGAACGAACTAATACAGGCCGACGGCTGCTGATCGCTGGCAAAGTCGAAGGAATC
CTTGGAACTCTGGTCCAGTAATCGCAGACTGAGCTCCACATCCGACTTCTCCAGACCCGACATGGGCAGA
TCACCTCGGCAACCGGGCAACAGGGATTCCCCGCTGCCAGTGAGTAGACTTCCATAGCCGGGACTTAGAC
AGGAGAGGGAATCCCCATCGGAGGTATCCAGAAGCAGAGAGTCCAGGGCGCTGATTCCGTTCAATCCCAC
CAGACTGTCCAGCTCCAGTCCCGGACTGCTACTGCTGCTGTGGCTGTTCGATGACGAGGAGAGCGATGCG
TAGGCGGAGGAGGCAGGCGATCCAATCGAAGAGGTGGCGTAGCACGACTCACCGGAACTTATCGGTGGTA
TCTGGGGCACTATCTTGGCCTGCTTTTGGCTCTGTCTTTTGCTCGCGGCGGAACTCTTCTTACCACTGCC
CTTTGTCTTGGCTGGCTTCTTGGCAACTGGAACGGGTAGCTCCACCTCGGCTTCCTCGTTCGCTTCCAAG
TCCACTCTCGCCTCCCGATTGGCACTCTCCTCCAGACACTCCCCTATAAATT
